Addgene plasmid #148640: pT7-V5-SBP-C1-HsRoquin2_1-500_AE
Purpose: Mammalian Expression of HsRoquin2_1-500
Depositing lab: Elisa Izaurralde. Depositing organization: Max Planck Institute for Developmental Biology. Publication: A CAF40-binding motif facilitates recruitment of the CCR4-NOT complex to mRNAs targeted by Drosophila Roquin. Sgromo A, Raisch T, Bawankar P, Bhandari D, Chen Y, Kuzuoglu-Ozturk D, Weichenrieder O, Izaurralde E. Nat Commun. 2017 Feb 6;8:14307. doi: 10.1038/ncomms14307. PubMed 28165457.
Backbone
  Vector backbone: Unknown
  Vector type: Mammalian Expression
Growth in bacteria
  Bacterial resistance: Kanamycin, 50 μg/mL
  Growth temperature: 37°C
  Growth strain: DH5alpha
  Copy number: High Copy
Gene/Insert
  Gene/Insert name: HsRoquin2_1-500
  Species: H. sapiens (human)
  Entrez Gene: RC3H2 (a.k.a. MNAB, RNF164)
  Cloning method: Unknown
Terms and licenses: Academic/Nonprofit Terms; Industry Terms: Not Available to Industry
Depositor comments: ORF extracted from NCBI: NM_001100588.1 Plasmids from this collection were made available to the research community and donated after the lab closed. Please note that the sequence provided by the depositing laboratory may be theoretical/predicted or based on Sanger sequencing results. There may be discrepancies between sequencing results obtained by Addgene and the depositor sequence. If an Addgene verified sequence is not available, please contact before placing your order to request that our lab fully sequence the plasmid.
How to cite: pT7-V5-SBP-C1-HsRoquin2_1-500_AE was a gift from Elisa Izaurralde (Addgene plasmid # 148640 ; http://n2t.net/addgene:148640 ; RRID:Addgene_148640)
