[The description below was written by a language model from this plasmid's Addgene catalogue record and pLannotate feature annotations shown in this document.]
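Description:
pT7-V5-SBP-C1-HsRoquin2_1-500_AE is a 5,725-nt mammalian expression plasmid encoding an N-terminal fragment (residues 1–500) of human Roquin-2, the product of the RC3H2 gene (also called MNAB or RNF164). The catalogue lists the backbone as unknown. The annotated layout places tags upstream of a multiple cloning site, followed by an SV40 polyadenylation signal and a dual-promoter Neo/Kan cassette. Propagation in E. coli relies on a high-copy ColE1/pUC-type origin and kanamycin selection. The Tn5 aminoglycoside phosphotransferase gene is preceded by both a bacterial bla promoter and the SV40 early promoter and is followed by an HSV TK poly(A) signal, so the same marker can also confer G418 resistance in mammalian cells. An f1 origin is also present. Several short hits (an HIV-1 LTR fragment, SV40 large T antigen, ble and bGH poly(A) fragments) look like partial matches or backbone remnants rather than functional elements.

Expression is driven by the CMV immediate-early enhancer and promoter. A T7 promoter lies just downstream and could support in vitro transcription. The coding region begins with a V5 epitope tag and a streptavidin-binding peptide (SBP), continues through a short remnant of the multiple cloning site, and then runs into the 1,500-nt RC3H2 fragment, terminating at the SV40 poly(A) signal. The V5 tag allows immunodetection, while SBP permits pulldown on streptavidin resin. Roquin-2 is a post-transcriptional repressor that binds constitutive decay elements in mRNA 3′ UTRs and promotes deadenylation and decay. The associated study concerns recruitment of the CCR4-NOT complex by Roquin proteins, so this truncation is suited to interaction mapping in human cells. The depositor notes that the sequence may be theoretical, and the record does not explain the "AE" suffix in the name.
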