Features (pLannotate 1.2.2; 18 found; start..end, strand, type, name):
     61..364     +  enhancer       CMV enhancer: human cytomegalovirus immediate early enhancer
    365..568     +  promoter       CMV promoter: human cytomegalovirus (CMV) immediate early promoter
    564..597     +  LTR            5' LTR (truncated) (fragment): truncated 5' long terminal repeat (LTR) from HIV-1
    613..631     +  promoter       T7 promoter: promoter for bacteriophage T7 RNA polymerase
    668..709     +  CDS            V5 tag: epitope tag from simian virus 5
    731..844     +  CDS            SBP: streptavidin-binding peptide selected from a peptide library; binds streptavidin with nanomolar affinity (Keefe et al., 2001)
    845..880     +  misc_feature   MCS (fragment): multiple cloning site
    881..2380    +  CDS            RC3H2 (fragment): RC3H2_HUMAN - Also known as MNAB, RNF164. Experimental evidence at protein level: Swiss-Prot protein existence level 1. Post-transcriptional repressor of mRNAs containing a conserved stem loop motif, called constitutive decay element (CDE), which is often located in the 3'-UTR, as in HMGXB3, ICOS, IER3, NFKBID, NFKBIZ, PPP1R10, TNF and in many more mRNAs. Binds to CDE and promotes mRNA deadenylation and degradation. This process does not involve miRNAs. In follicular helper T (Tfh) cells, represses of ICOS and TNFRSF4 expression, thus preventing spontaneous Tfh cell differentiation, germinal c
   2406..2490    +  CDS            large T antigen (fragment): large T antigen from SV40 (simian virus 40)
   2513..2634    +  polyA_signal   SV40 poly(A) signal: SV40 polyadenylation signal
   2668..3096    -  rep_origin     f1 ori (sequence partly withheld): f1 bacteriophage origin of replication; arrow indicates direction of (+) strand synthesis
   3123..3227    +  promoter       AmpR promoter: bla
   3229..3586    +  promoter       SV40 promoter: SV40 enhancer and early promoter
   3621..4415    +  CDS            NeoR/KanR: aminoglycoside phosphotransferase from Tn5; aph(3')-II (or nptII); confers resistance to neomycin, kanamycin, and G418 (Geneticin®)
   4436..4588    +  CDS            ble (fragment): BLE_KLEPN - Experimental evidence at protein level: Swiss-Prot protein existence level 1. Binding protein with a strong affinity to the bleomycin family of antibiotics. Binds to CL990; an antimitotic-antibiotic compound. From Klebsiella pneumoniae.
   4647..4694    +  polyA_signal   HSV TK poly(A) signal: herpes simplex virus thymidine kinase polyadenylation signal (Cole and Stacy, 1985)
   4785..4801    -  polyA_signal   bGH poly(A) signal (fragment): bovine growth hormone polyadenylation signal
   5023..5611    +  rep_origin     ori: high-copy-number ColE1/pMB1/pBR322/pUC origin of replication
>Addgene plasmid #148640 | pT7-V5-SBP-C1-HsRoquin2_1-500_AE | depositor full sequence | sequence record 291088 | Full Sequence
TAGTTATTAATAGTAATCAATTACGGGGTCATTAGTTCATAGCCCATATATGGAGTTCCGCGTTACATAA
CTTACGGTAAATGGCCCGCCTGGCTGACCGCCCAACGACCCCCGCCCATTGACGTCAATAATGACGTATG
TTCCCATAGTAACGCCAATAGGGACTTTCCATTGACGTCAATGGGTGGAGTATTTACGGTAAACTGCCCA
CTTGGCAGTACATCAAGTGTATCATATGCCAAGTACGCCCCCTATTGACGTCAATGACGGTAAATGGCCC
GCCTGGCATTATGCCCAGTACATGACCTTATGGGACTTTCCTACTTGGCAGTACATCTACGTATTAGTCA
TCGCTATTACCATGGTGATGCGGTTTTGGCAGTACATCAATGGGCGTGGATAGCGGTTTGACTCACGGGG
ATTTCCAAGTCTCCACCCCATTGACGTCAATGGGAGTTTGTTTTGGCACCAAAATCAACGGGACTTTCCA
AAATGTCGTAACAACTCCGCCCCATTGACGCAAATGGGCGGTAGGCGTGTACGGTGGGAGGTCTATATAA
GCAGAGCTCTCTGGCTAACTAGAGAACCCACTGCTTACTGGCTTATCGAAATTAATACGACTCACTATAG
GGAGACCCAAGCTCTAGCGCTACCGGTCGCCACCATGGGTAAGCCTATCCCTAACCCTCTCCTCGGTCTC
GATTCTACGCCCGGAAGCGGTAGCGGTACGATGGACGAGAAGACCACCGGCTGGGGGGGCGGCCACGTGG
TGGAGGGCCTGGCCGGCGAGCTGGAGCAGCTGCGGGCCAGGCTGGAGCACCACCCTCAGGGCCAGCGGGA
GCCCAGATCTCGAGCTCAAGCTTCGAATTCTGCAGTCGACATGCCTGTGCAGGCAGCTCAATGGACAGAA
TTTCTGTCCTGTCCAATCTGCTATAATGAATTTGATGAGAATGTGCACAAACCCATCAGTTTAGGTTGTT
CACACACTGTTTGCAAGACCTGCTTGAATAAACTTCATCGAAAAGCTTGTCCTTTTGACCAGACTGCCAT
CAACACAGATATTGATGTACTTCCTGTCAACTTCGCACTTCTCCAGTTAGTTGGAGCCCAGGTACCAGAT
CATCAGTCAATTAAGTTAAGTAATCTAGGTGAGAATAAACACTATGAGGTTGCAAAGAAATGCGTTGAGG
ATTTGGCACTCTACTTAAAACCACTAAGTGGAGGTAAAGGTGTAGCTAGCTTGAACCAGAGTGCACTGAG
CCGTCCAATGCAAAGGAAACTGGTGACACTTGTAAACTGTCAACTGGTGGAGGAAGAAGGTCGTGTAAGA
GCCATGCGAGCAGCTCGTTCCCTTGGAGAAAGAACTGTAACAGAACTGATATTACAGCACCAGAACCCTC
AGCAGTTGTCTGCCAATCTATGGGCCGCTGTCAGGGCTCGAGGATGCCAGTTTTTAGGGCCAGCTATGCA
AGAAGAGGCCTTGAAGCTGGTGTTACTGGCATTAGAAGATGGTTCTGCCCTCTCAAGGAAAGTTCTGGTA
CTTTTTGTTGTGCAGAGACTAGAACCAAGATTTCCTCAGGCATCAAAAACAAGTATTGGTCATGTTGTGC
AACTACTGTATCGAGCTTCTTGTTTTAAGGTTACCAAAAGAGATGAAGACTCTTCCCTAATGCAGCTGAA
GGAGGAATTTCGGAGTTATGAAGCATTACGCAGAGAACATGATGCCCAAATTGTTCATATTGCCATGGAA
GCAGGACTCCGTATTTCACCTGAACAGTGGTCCTCTCTTTTGTATGGTGATTTGGCTCATAAATCACACA
TGCAGTCTATCATTGATAAGCTACAGTCTCCAGAGTCATTTGCAAAGAGTGTCCAGGAATTGACAATTGT
TTTGCAACGAACAGGTGACCCAGCTAACTTAAATAGACTGAGGCCTCATTTAGAGCTTCTTGCAAACATA
GACCCTAATCCAGACGCTGTTTCACCAACTTGGGAGCAGCTGGAAAATGCAATGGTAGCTGTTAAAACAG
TAGTTCATGGCCTTGTGGACTTCATACAAAATTATAGTAGAAAAGGCCATGAGACCCCTCAGCCTCAGCC
AAACAGCAAATACAAGACTAGCATGTGCCGAGATTTGCGACAGCAAGGGGGTTGTCCACGAGGAACAAAT
TGTACATTTGCCCATTCTCAGGAAGAGCTTGAAAAGTATCGATTAAGGAACAAAAAGATCAATGCCACTG
TAAGAACGTTTCCTCTTCTAAATAAAGTTGGTGTAAACAACACTGTCACAACCACAGCCGGAAATGTCAT
TTCTGTCATAGGAAGTACTGAAACAACAGGGAAAATTGTTCCAAGTACAAACGGAATTTCAAATGCAGAA
TGAGGATCCACCGGATCTAGATAACTGATCATAATCAGCCATACCACATTTGTAGAGGTTTTACTTGCTT
TAAAAAACCTCCCACACCTCCCCCTGAACCTGAAACATAAAATGAATGCAATTGTTGTTGTTAACTTGTT
TATTGCAGCTTATAATGGTTACAAATAAAGCAATAGCATCACAAATTTCACAAATAAAGCATTTTTTTCA
CTGCATTCTAGTTGTGGTTTGTCCAAACTCATCAATGTATCTTAACGCGTAAATTGTAAGCGTTAATATT
TTGTTAAAATTCGCGTTAAATTTTTGTTAAATCAGCTCATTTTTTAACCAATAGGCCGAAATCGGCAAAA
TCCCTTATAAATCAAAAGAATAGACCGAGATAGGGT
[37 nt withheld, positions 2767-2803]
AAAGAACGTGGACTCCAACGTCAAAGG
[49 nt withheld, positions 2831-2879]
T
[91 nt withheld, positions 2881-2971]
G
[124 nt withheld, positions 2973-3096]
CAGGTGGCACTTTTCGGGGAAATGTGCGCGGAACCCCTATTTGTTTATTTTTCTAAATACATTCAAATAT
GTATCCGCTCATGAGACAATAACCCTGATAAATGCTTCAATAATATTGAAAAAGGAAGAGTCCTGAGGCG
GAAAGAACCAGCTGTGGAATGTGTGTCAGTTAGGGTGTGGAAAGTCCCCAGGCTCCCCAGCAGGCAGAAG
TATGCAAAGCATGCATCTCAATTAGTCAGCAACCAGGTGTGGAAAGTCCCCAGGCTCCCCAGCAGGCAGA
AGTATGCAAAGCATGCATCTCAATTAGTCAGCAACCATAGTCCCGCCCCTAACTCCGCCCATCCCGCCCC
TAACTCCGCCCAGTTCCGCCCATTCTCCGCCCCATGGCTGACTAATTTTTTTTATTTATGCAGAGGCCGA
GGCCGCCTCGGCCTCTGAGCTATTCCAGAAGTAGTGAGGAGGCTTTTTTGGAGGCCTAGGCTTTTGCAAA
GATCGATCAAGAGACAGGATGAGGATCGTTTCGCATGATTGAACAAGATGGATTGCACGCAGGTTCTCCG
GCCGCTTGGGTGGAGAGGCTATTCGGCTATGACTGGGCACAACAGACAATCGGCTGCTCTGATGCCGCCG
TGTTCCGGCTGTCAGCGCAGGGGCGCCCGGTTCTTTTTGTCAAGACCGACCTGTCCGGTGCCCTGAATGA
ACTGCAAGACGAGGCAGCGCGGCTATCGTGGCTGGCCACGACGGGCGTTCCTTGCGCAGCTGTGCTCGAC
GTTGTCACTGAAGCGGGAAGGGACTGGCTGCTATTGGGCGAAGTGCCGGGGCAGGATCTCCTGTCATCTC
ACCTTGCTCCTGCCGAGAAAGTATCCATCATGGCTGATGCAATGCGGCGGCTGCATACGCTTGATCCGGC
TACCTGCCCATTCGACCACCAAGCGAAACATCGCATCGAGCGAGCACGTACTCGGATGGAAGCCGGTCTT
GTCGATCAGGATGATCTGGACGAAGAGCATCAGGGGCTCGCGCCAGCCGAACTGTTCGCCAGGCTCAAGG
CGAGCATGCCCGACGGCGAGGATCTCGTCGTGACCCATGGCGATGCCTGCTTGCCGAATATCATGGTGGA
AAATGGCCGCTTTTCTGGATTCATCGACTGTGGCCGGCTGGGTGTGGCGGACCGCTATCAGGACATAGCG
TTGGCTACCCGTGATATTGCTGAAGAGCTTGGCGGCGAATGGGCTGACCGCTTCCTCGTGCTTTACGGTA
TCGCCGCTCCCGATTCGCAGCGCATCGCCTTCTATCGCCTTCTTGACGAGTTCTTCTGAGCGGGACTCTG
GGGTTCGAAATGACCGACCAAGCGACGCCCAACCTGCCATCACGAGATTTCGATTCCACCGCCGCCTTCT
ATGAAAGGTTGGGCTTCGGAATCGTTTTCCGGGACGCCGGCTGGATGATCCTCCAGCGCGGGGATCTCAT
GCTGGAGTTCTTCGCCCACCCTAGGGGGAGGCTAACTGAAACACGGAAGGAGACAATACCGGAAGGAACC
CGCGCTATGACGGCAATAAAAAGACAGAATAAAACGCACGGTGTTGGGTCGTTTGTTCATAAACGCGGGG
TTCGGTCCCAGGGCTGGCACTCTGTCGATACCCCACCGAGACCCCATTGGGGCCAATACGCCCGCGTTTC
TTCCTTTTCCCCACCCCACCCCCCAAGTTCGGGTGAAGGCCCAGGGCTCGCAGCCAACGTCGGGGCGGCA
GGCCCTGCCATAGCCTCAGGTTACTCATATATACTTTAGATTGATTTAAAACTTCATTTTTAATTTAAAA
GGATCTAGGTGAAGATCCTTTTTGATAATCTCATGACCAAAATCCCTTAACGTGAGTTTTCGTTCCACTG
AGCGTCAGACCCCGTAGAAAAGATCAAAGGATCTTCTTGAGATCCTTTTTTTCTGCGCGTAATCTGCTGC
TTGCAAACAAAAAAACCACCGCTACCAGCGGTGGTTTGTTTGCCGGATCAAGAGCTACCAACTCTTTTTC
CGAAGGTAACTGGCTTCAGCAGAGCGCAGATACCAAATACTGTCCTTCTAGTGTAGCCGTAGTTAGGCCA
CCACTTCAAGAACTCTGTAGCACCGCCTACATACCTCGCTCTGCTAATCCTGTTACCAGTGGCTGCTGCC
AGTGGCGATAAGTCGTGTCTTACCGGGTTGGACTCAAGACGATAGTTACCGGATAAGGCGCAGCGGTCGG
GCTGAACGGGGGGTTCGTGCACACAGCCCAGCTTGGAGCGAACGACCTACACCGAACTGAGATACCTACA
GCGTGAGCTATGAGAAAGCGCCACGCTTCCCGAAGGGAGAAAGGCGGACAGGTATCCGGTAAGCGGCAGG
GTCGGAACAGGAGAGCGCACGAGGGAGCTTCCAGGGGGAAACGCCTGGTATCTTTATAGTCCTGTCGGGT
TTCGCCACCTCTGACTTGAGCGTCGATTTTTGTGATGCTCGTCAGGGGGGCGGAGCCTATGGAAAAACGC
CAGCAACGCGGCCTTTTTACGGTTCCTGGCCTTTTGCTGGCCTTTTGCTCACATGTTCTTTCCTGCGTTA
TCCCCTGATTCTGTGGATAACCGTATTACCGCCATGCAT
